Addgene plasmid #247362: pLEX_305_CIC(ex20)-NUTM1(ex6)
Purpose: Lentiviral constitutive expression construct for CIC(ex20)::NUTM1(ex6) (pLEX_305 backbone)
Depositing lab: Ross Okimoto. Depositing organization: University of California, San Francisco (UCSF). Publication: Modeling of Capicua Family Fusion Oncoprotein-Driven Cancers Reveals Gene-Specific Functionality. Luck C, Luo Y, Vasileva E, Jacobs KA, Riad J, Macaraig CD, Ponce RKM, Amatruda JF, Okimoto RA. Mol Cancer Res. 2026 Jan 23. doi: 10.1158/1541-7786.MCR-25-0624. PubMed 41575738.
Backbone
  Vector backbone: pLEX_305
  Backbone manufacturer: Root Lab (Addgene #41390)
  Backbone size w/o insert (bp): 7608
  Total vector size (bp): 14622
  Modifications to backbone: Gateway cloned in the CIC(ex20)::NUTM1(ex6) coding sequence
  Vector type: Mammalian Expression, Lentiviral
  Selectable markers: Puromycin
Growth in bacteria
  Bacterial resistance: Ampicillin, 100 μg/mL
  Growth temperature: 30°C
  Growth strain: NEB Stable
  Growth instructions: We have had a good experience using NEB 10beta.
  Copy number: High Copy
Gene/Insert
  Gene/Insert name: CIC(ex20)::NUTM1(ex6)
  Species: H. sapiens (human), Synthetic
  Insert size (bp): 7014
  Mutation: Fusion between CIC (ex20) and NUTM1 (ex6)
  GenBank ID: NM_015125 NM_001284292
  Promoter: hPGK
  Cloning method: Gateway Cloning
  Sequencing primers: 5′ n/a insert too large - use whole plasmid sequencing; 3′ n/a insert too large - use whole plasmid sequencing
Terms and licenses: Academic/Nonprofit Terms; Industry Terms: Not Available to Industry
Depositor comments: For constitutive lentiviral expression by the hPGK promoter, with puromycin selection.
How to cite: pLEX_305_CIC(ex20)-NUTM1(ex6) was a gift from Ross Okimoto (Addgene plasmid # 247362 ; http://n2t.net/addgene:247362 ; RRID:Addgene_247362)
