[The description below was written by a language model from this plasmid's Addgene catalogue record and pLannotate feature annotations shown in this document.]
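Description:
pLEX_305_CIC(ex20)-NUTM1(ex6) is a lentiviral transfer plasmid for constitutive mammalian expression of a human CIC::NUTM1 fusion oncoprotein. It was built by Gateway cloning of the roughly 7 kb fusion coding sequence into the pLEX_305 backbone, giving a total size of about 14.6 kb. It is propagated in E. coli through a high-copy ColE1/pUC-type origin with ampicillin selection (AmpR). An f1 origin and remnants of a cloning-vector lac/lacZα region with T3 and T7 promoters are also present in the bacterial portion.

The viral cassette has a third-generation, self-inactivating layout. An RSV promoter drives a truncated HIV-1 5' LTR, followed by the Ψ packaging signal with a partial gag sequence and the RRE for Rev-dependent export of the genomic RNA. At the other end are a ΔU3 3' LTR and an SV40 polyadenylation signal. Within the provirus, an SV40 early promoter/origin region drives the puromycin N-acetyltransferase gene, which allows selection of transduced cells. A cPPT/CTS element comes next, and then the human PGK promoter drives the insert. The fusion open reading frame is flanked by attB1 and attB2 sites left by the Gateway reaction. It joins CIC through exon 20, annotated as essentially the full CIC coding region, to a NUTM1 fragment beginning at exon 6. No epitope tag or reporter is annotated. A downstream WPRE enhances transcript stability and expression.

The construct is intended for stable, puromycin-selectable expression of CIC::NUTM1 after lentiviral transduction, and it was deposited alongside work modelling cancers driven by Capicua-family fusion oncoproteins.
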