Features (pLannotate 1.2.2; 32 found; start..end, strand, type, name):
      1..589     +  rep_origin     ori: high-copy-number ColE1/pMB1/pBR322/pUC origin of replication
    772..864     +  CDS            lacI (fragment): lac repressor; lacI; The lac repressor binds to the lac operator to inhibit transcription in E. coli. This inhibition can be relieved by adding lactose or isopropyl-β-D-thiogalactopyranoside (IPTG).
    877..898     +  protein_bind   CAP binding site: CAP binding activates transcription in the presence of cAMP. E. coli catabolite activator protein
    913..943     +  promoter       lac promoter: promoter for the E. coli lac operon
    947..969     +  protein_bind   lac operator (fragment): The lac repressor binds to the lac operator to inhibit transcription in E. coli. This inhibition can be relieved by adding lactose or isopropyl-β-D-thiogalactopyranoside (IPTG). lac repressor encoded by lacI
   1012..1030    +  promoter       T3 promoter: promoter for bacteriophage T3 RNA polymerase
   1058..1284    +  promoter       RSV promoter: Rous sarcoma virus enhancer/promoter
   1285..1465    +  LTR            5' LTR (truncated): truncated 5' long terminal repeat (LTR) from HIV-1
   1512..1637    +  misc_feature   HIV-1 Ψ: packaging signal of human immunodeficiency virus type 1
   1621..1984    +  CDS            HIV-1 gag (fragment): gag protein from human immunodeficiency virus 1; gag
   2130..2363    +  misc_feature   RRE: The Rev response element (RRE) of HIV-1 allows for Rev-dependent mRNA export from the nucleus to the cytoplasm.
   2740..2766    +  CDS            Rev (fragment): human immunodeficiency virus 1 (HIV-1) Rev protein; rev; enhances nuclear export of unspliced and incompletely spliced viral mRNAs
   2773..2796    +  promoter       SV40 promoter (fragment): SV40 early promoter
   2797..2868    +  promoter       SV40 promoter (fragment): SV40 enhancer and early promoter
   2892..3027    +  rep_origin     SV40 ori: SV40 origin of replication
   3073..3669    +  CDS            PuroR (fragment): puromycin N-acetyltransferase; pac from Streptomyces; confers resistance to puromycin
   3718..3835    +  misc_feature   cPPT/CTS: central polypurine tract and central termination sequence of HIV-1
   3893..4393    +  promoter       hPGK promoter: human phosphoglycerate kinase 1 promoter
   4414..4438    +  protein_bind   attB1: mutant version of attB; recombination site for the Gateway® BP reaction BP Clonase™
   4441..9108    +  CDS            CIC: CIC_HUMAN - Also known as KIAA0306. Experimental evidence at protein level: Swiss-Prot protein existence level 1. Transcriptional repressor which plays a role in development of the central nervous system (CNS). In concert with ATXN1 and ATXN1L, involved in brain development. From Homo sapiens (Human).
   9151..11451   +  CDS            NUTM1 (fragment): NUTM1_HUMAN - Also known as C15orf55, NUT. Experimental evidence at protein level: Swiss-Prot protein existence level 1. Plays a role in the regulation of proliferation. Regulates TERT expression by modulating SP1 binding to TERT promoter binding sites. From Homo sapiens (Human).
  11456..11480   -  protein_bind   attB2: mutant version of attB; recombination site for the Gateway® BP reaction BP Clonase™
  11532..12120   +  misc_feature   WPRE: woodchuck hepatitis virus posttranscriptional regulatory element
  12171..12190   +  misc_feature   cPPT/CTS (fragment): central polypurine tract and central termination sequence of HIV-1
  12192..12425   +  LTR            3' LTR (ΔU3): self-inactivating 3' long terminal repeat (LTR) from HIV-1
  12503..12624   +  polyA_signal   SV40 poly(A) signal: SV40 polyadenylation signal
  12664..12799   +  rep_origin     SV40 ori: SV40 origin of replication
  12820..12838   -  promoter       T7 promoter: promoter for bacteriophage T7 RNA polymerase
  12846..13001   +  CDS            lacZα (fragment): LacZα fragment of β-galactosidase; lacZ fragment
  13006..13434   +  rep_origin     f1 ori (sequence partly withheld): f1 bacteriophage origin of replication; arrow indicates direction of (+) strand synthesis
  13487..13591   +  promoter       AmpR promoter: bla
  13592..14452   +  CDS            AmpR: β-lactamase; bla; confers resistance to ampicillin, carbenicillin, and related antibiotics
>Addgene plasmid #247362 | pLEX_305_CIC(ex20)-NUTM1(ex6) | addgene full sequence | sequence record 491581 | Addgene NGS Result
TTGAGATCCTTTTTTTCTGCGCGTAATCTGCTGCTTGCAAACAAAAAAACCACCGCTACCAGCGGTGGTT
TGTTTGCCGGATCAAGAGCTACCAACTCTTTTTCCGAAGGTAACTGGCTTCAGCAGAGCGCAGATACCAA
ATACTGTTCTTCTAGTGTAGCCGTAGTTAGGCCACCACTTCAAGAACTCTGTAGCACCGCCTACATACCT
CGCTCTGCTAATCCTGTTACCAGTGGCTGCTGCCAGTGGCGATAAGTCGTGTCTTACCGGGTTGGACTCA
AGACGATAGTTACCGGATAAGGCGCAGCGGTCGGGCTGAACGGGGGGTTCGTGCACACAGCCCAGCTTGG
AGCGAACGACCTACACCGAACTGAGATACCTACAGCGTGAGCTATGAGAAAGCGCCACGCTTCCCGAAGG
GAGAAAGGCGGACAGGTATCCGGTAAGCGGCAGGGTCGGAACAGGAGAGCGCACGAGGGAGCTTCCAGGG
GGAAACGCCTGGTATCTTTATAGTCCTGTCGGGTTTCGCCACCTCTGACTTGAGCGTCGATTTTTGTGAT
GCTCGTCAGGGGGGCGGAGCCTATGGAAAAACGCCAGCAACGCGGCCTTTTTACGGTTCCTGGCCTTTTG
CTGGCCTTTTGCTCACATGTTCTTTCCTGCGTTATCCCCTGATTCTGTGGATAACCGTATTACCGCCTTT
GAGTGAGCTGATACCGCTCGCCGCAGCCGAACGACCGAGCGCAGCGAGTCAGTGAGCGAGGAAGCGGAAG
AGCGCCCAATACGCAAACCGCCTCTCCCCGCGCGTTGGCCGATTCATTAATGCAGCTGGCACGACAGGTT
TCCCGACTGGAAAGCGGGCAGTGAGCGCAACGCAATTAATGTGAGTTAGCTCACTCATTAGGCACCCCAG
GCTTTACACTTTATGCTTCCGGCTCGTATGTTGTGTGGAATTGTGAGCGGATAACAATTTCACACAGGAA
ACAGCTATGACCATGATTACGCCAAGCGCGCAATTAACCCTCACTAAAGGGAACAAAAGCTGGAGCTGCA
AGCTTAATGTAGTCTTATGCAATACTCTTGTAGTCTTGCAACATGGTAACGATGAGTTAGCAACATGCCT
TACAAGGAGAGAAAAAGCACCGTGCATGCCGATTGGTGGAAGTAAGGTGGTACGATCGTGCCTTATTAGG
AAGGCAACAGACGGGTCTGACATGGATTGGACGAACCACTGAATTGCCGCATTGCAGAGATATTGTATTT
AAGTGCCTAGCTCGATACATAAACGGGTCTCTCTGGTTAGACCAGATCTGAGCCTGGGAGCTCTCTGGCT
AACTAGGGAACCCACTGCTTAAGCCTCAATAAAGCTTGCCTTGAGTGCTTCAAGTAGTGTGTGCCCGTCT
GTTGTGTGACTCTGGTAACTAGAGATCCCTCAGACCCTTTTAGTCAGTGTGGAAAATCTCTAGCAGTGGC
GCCCGAACAGGGACTTGAAAGCGAAAGGGAAACCAGAGGAGCTCTCTCGACGCAGGACTCGGCTTGCTGA
AGCGCGCACGGCAAGAGGCGAGGGGCGGCGACTGGTGAGTACGCCAAAAATTTTGACTAGCGGAGGCTAG
AAGGAGAGAGATGGGTGCGAGAGCGTCAGTATTAAGCGGGGGAGAATTAGATCGCGATGGGAAAAAATTC
GGTTAAGGCCAGGGGGAAAGAAAAAATATAAATTAAAACATATAGTATGGGCAAGCAGGGAGCTAGAACG
ATTCGCAGTTAATCCTGGCCTGTTAGAAACATCAGAAGGCTGTAGACAAATACTGGGACAGCTACAACCA
TCCCTTCAGACAGGATCAGAAGAACTTAGATCATTATATAATACAGTAGCAACCCTCTATTGTGTGCATC
AAAGGATAGAGATAAAAGACACCAAGGAAGCTTTAGACAAGATAGAGGAAGAGCAAAACAAAAGTAAGAC
CACCGCACAGCAAGCGGCCGCTGATCTTCAGACCTGGAGGAGGAGATATGAGGGACAATTGGAGAAGTGA
ATTATATAAATATAAAGTAGTAAAAATTGAACCATTAGGAGTAGCACCCACCAAGGCAAAGAGAAGAGTG
GTGCAGAGAGAAAAAAGAGCAGTGGGAATAGGAGCTTTGTTCCTTGGGTTCTTGGGAGCAGCAGGAAGCA
CTATGGGCGCAGCGTCAATGACGCTGACGGTACAGGCCAGACAATTATTGTCTGGTATAGTGCAGCAGCA
GAACAATTTGCTGAGGGCTATTGAGGCGCAACAGCATCTGTTGCAACTCACAGTCTGGGGCATCAAGCAG
CTCCAGGCAAGAATCCTGGCTGTGGAAAGATACCTAAAGGATCAACAGCTCCTGGGGATTTGGGGTTGCT
CTGGAAAACTCATTTGCACCACTGCTGTGCCTTGGAATGCTAGTTGGAGTAATAAATCTCTGGAACAGAT
TTGGAATCACACGACCTGGATGGAGTGGGACAGAGAAATTAACAATTACACAAGCTTAATACACTCCTTA
ATTGAAGAATCGCAAAACCAGCAAGAAAAGAATGAACAAGAATTATTGGAATTAGATAAATGGGCAAGTT
TGTGGAATTGGTTTAACATAACAAATTGGCTGTGGTATATAAAATTATTCATAATGATAGTAGGAGGCTT
GGTAGGTTTAAGAATAGTTTTTGCTGTACTTTCTATAGTGAATAGAGTTAGGCAGGGATATTCACCATTA
TCGTTTCAGACCCACCTCCCAACCCCGAGGGGACCCATGCATTGCATCTCAATTAGTCAGCAACCAGGTG
TGGAAAGTCCCCAGGCTCCCCAGCAGGCAGAAGTATGCAAAGCATGCGTCTCAATTAGTCAGCAACCATA
GTCCCGCCCCTAACTCCGCCCATCCCGCCCCTAACTCCGCCCAGTTCCGCCCATTCTCCGCCCCATGGCT
GACTAATTTTTTTTATTTATGCAGAGGCCGAGGCCGCCTCGGCCTCTGAGCTATTCCAGAAGTAGTGAGG
AGGCTTTTTTGGAGGCCTAGGCTTTTGCAAAAAGCTTTCTAGAGGTACCACCGGAGCTTACCATGACCGA
GTACAAGCCCACGGTGCGCCTCGCCACCCGCGACGACGTCCCCAGGGCCGTACGCACCCTCGCCGCCGCG
TTCGCCGACTACCCCGCCACGCGCCACACCGTCGATCCGGACCGCCACATCGAGCGGGTCACCGAGCTGC
AAGAACTCTTCCTCACGCGCGTCGGGCTCGACATCGGCAAGGTGTGGGTCGCGGACGACGGCGCCGCCGT
GGCGGTCTGGACCACGCCGGAGAGCGTCGAAGCGGGGGCGGTGTTCGCCGAGATCGGCCCGCGCATGGCC
GAGTTGAGCGGTTCCCGGCTGGCCGCGCAGCAACAGATGGAAGGCCTCCTGGCGCCGCACCGGCCCAAGG
AGCCCGCGTGGTTCCTGGCCACCGTCGGCGTCTCGCCCGACCACCAGGGCAAGGGTCTGGGCAGCGCCGT
CGTGCTCCCCGGAGTGGAGGCGGCCGAGCGCGCCGGGGTGCCCGCCTTCCTGGAGACCTCCGCGCCCCGC
AACCTCCCCTTCTACGAGCGGCTCGGCTTCACCGTCACCGCCGACGTCGAGGTGCCCGAAGGACCGCGCA
CCTGGTGCATGACCCGCAAGCCCGGTGCCAGTTAACGAATTCTAGATCTTGAGACAAATGGCAGTATTCA
TCCACAATTTTAAAAGAAAAGGGGGGATTGGGGGGTACAGTGCAGGGGAAAGAATAGTAGACATAATAGC
AACAGACATACAAACTAAAGAATTACAAAAACAAATTACAAAAATTCAAAATTTTCGGGTTTATTACAGG
GACAGCAGAGATCCACTTTGGCGCCGGCTCGAGGCCTGCAGGTTGCGCCTTTTCCAAGGCAGCCCTGGGT
TTGCGCAGGGACGCGGCTGCTCTGGGCGTGGTTCCGGGAAACGCAGCGGCGCCGACCCTGGGTCTCGCAC
ATTCTTCACGTCCGTTCGCAGCGTCACCCGGATCTTCGCCGCTACCCTTGTGGGCCCCCCGGCGACGCTT
CCTGCTCCGCCCCTAAGTCGGGAAGGTTCCTTGCGGTTCGCGGCGTGCCGGACGTGACAAACGGAAGCCG
CACGTCTCACTAGTACCCTCGCAGACGGACAGCGCCAGGGAGCAATGGCAGCGCGCCGACCGCGATGGGC
TGTGGCCAATAGCGGCTGCTCAGCAGGGCGCGCCGAGAGCAGCGGCCGGGAAGGGGCGGTGCGGGAGGCG
GGGTGTGGGGCGGTAGTGTGGGCCCTGTTCCTGCCCGCGCGGTGTTCCGCATTCTGCAAGCCTCCGGAGC
GCACGTCGGCAGTCGGCTCCCTCGTTGACCGAATCACCGACCTCTCTCCCCAGGGGCTAGCATCGATTGA
TCAACAAGTTTGTACAAAAAAGCAGGCTTAATGTATTCGGCCCACAGGCCCCTGATGCCCGCGTCCAGCG
CGGCCTCCCGTGGCCTCGGCATGTTCGTGTGGACGAATGTGGAACCTCGCTCTGTGGCTGTGTTCCCTTG
GCACTCCTTAGTCCCCTTCCTGGCACCCAGCCAGCCTGACCCCTCCGTGCAGCCGAGCGAGGCCCAGCAA
CCTGCCAGCCACCCAGTGGCCTCCAACCAGAGCAAAGAACCTGCTGAGTCGGCAGCTGTTGCTCATGAAC
GGCCACCAGGTGGGACAGGGAGTGCTGACCCTGAGCGGCCCCCTGGAGCCACATGCCCTGAGAGCCCAGG
ACCCGGACCCCCACACCCTTTGGGGGTGGTGGAATCTGGTAAGGGTCCGCCTCCCACCACGGAGGAGGAG
GCCTCCGGCCCCCCAGGAGAGCCCCGGCTGGACAGTGAGACAGAGAGTGACCATGATGATGCCTTCCTCT
CCATCATGTCTCCTGAGATCCAGTTGCCTCTACCGCCCGGAAAACGTCGGACCCAGTCCCTCAGTGCCCT
ACCCAAGGAACGGGACTCATCTTCTGAGAAGGATGGACGCAGCCCCAACAAGCGGGAGAAGGACCACATC
CGGCGGCCCATGAATGCCTTCATGATCTTCAGCAAGCGGCACCGGGCCCTGGTCCACCAGCGTCATCCCA
ACCAGGACAACCGGACCGTCAGCAAGATCCTGGGCGAGTGGTGGTATGCCCTGGGGCCCAAGGAGAAGCA
GAAGTACCACGACCTGGCCTTCCAGGTGAAGGAGGCCCACTTCAAGGCCCACCCAGATTGGAAGTGGTGT
AACAAGGACCGAAAGAAGTCCAGCTCAGAGGCCAAGCCCACGAGCCTGGGGCTGGCAGGAGGGCACAAGG
AGACGCGGGAGCGGAGCATGTCGGAGACGGGCACTGCTGCTGCCCCTGGGGTGTCCTCTGAGCTCCTGTC
CGTTGCAGCCCAGACACTCCTGAGCTCAGACACCAAGGCTCCGGGGAGCAGCTCCTGTGGGGCAGAACGG
CTACACACAGTTGGGGGACCTGGCTCAGCCCGGCCCCGAGCTTTCTCCCACAGCGGGGTACACAGCCTGG
ACGGCGGAGAAGTAGACAGTCAGGCGCTACAGGAACTGACGCAGATGGTGTCTGGCCCTGCATCGTACTC
TGGCCCAAAGCCTTCTACCCAGTATGGAGCTCCAGGACCCTTTGCAGCCCCTGGTGAGGGAGGTGCCTTG
GCGGCCACTGGGCGGCCCCCGCTGCTGCCCACCCGAGCTTCTCGTTCTCAGCGTGCGGCCAGTGAGGACA
TGACGAGTGATGAGGAGCGCATGGTCATCTGTGAGGAGGAAGGGGATGATGATGTCATTGCTGACGATGG
CTTCGGCACCACTGACATTGATCTCAAGTGCAAGGAGCGGGTGACCGACAGCGAGAGTGGGGACAGCTCT
GGGGAGGACCCAGAGGGCAACAAGGGCTTTGGTCGGAAGGTGTTTTCACCTGTGATCCGTTCCTCCTTTA
CCCACTGCCGCCCCCCACTGGACCCTGAGCCCCCAGGGCCCCCGGATCCTCCTGTAGCCTTTGGCAAAGG
CTATGGTTCCGCCCCATCCTCCTCTGCGTCCTCGCCTGCTTCCTCCTCAGCCTCGGCAGCCACCTCCTTC
TCACTGGGCTCAGGAACCTTCAAGGCCCAGGAGTCTGGTCAGGGCAGCACAGCGGGCCCCCTACGGCCCC
CACCCCCTGGGGCTGGGGGTCCAGCGACACCTTCCAAGGCAACCCGGTTCCTCCCAATGGATCCTGCCAC
CTTCCGGCGCAAGAGACCCGAAAGTGTGGGTGGCCTGGAGCCACCAGGCCCCTCAGTCATCGCGGCCCCT
CCCAGCGGAGGAGGAAACATCCTGCAGACACTGGTGCTGCCCCCAAACAAGGAGGAGCAAGAGGGCGGCG
GAGCCAGAGTGCCCTCCGCCCCCGCCCCATCACTGGCCTATGGGGCCCCAGCAGCTCCCCTGTCCCGTCC
TGCCGCCACCATGGTCACCAATGTGGTGCGGCCTGTCAGCAGCACTCCTGTGCCCATCGCCTCTAAGCCC
TTCCCCACCTCTGGCCGGGCTGAGGCGTCTCCAAATGACACAGCAGGTGCCAGGACTGAAATGGGCACTG
GGTCTCGGGTGCCTGGGGGCTCCCCGCTGGGTGTCAGCTTAGTGTATTCGGACAAGAAGTCGGCAGCAGC
CACCTCACCAGCCCCACACTTGGTGGCTGGACCCCTGCTGGGCACTGTGGGGAAGGCGCCTGCCACTGTC
ACTAACCTACTGGTGGGCACCCCGGGGTATGGGGCCCCTGCGCCCCCTGCTGTCCAGTTCATTGCCCAGG
GGGCCCCTGGTGGTGGGACCACTGCGGGCTCAGGAGCAGGTGCTGGGAGTGGCCCCAATGGGCCAGTACC
CCTGGGCATCCTGCAACCAGGTGCCCTGGGCAAGGCTGGGGGAATCACCCAGGTACAGTACATCCTGCCC
ACGCTGCCCCAGCAGCTTCAGGTGGCACCTGCCCCAGCACCAGCCCCTGGGACCAAGGCAGCGGCTCCCA
GCGGCCCTGCACCCACCACCAGCATCCGTTTCACCCTCCCACCGGGCACTTCCACCAACGGCAAAGTCCT
GGCTGCCACTGCACCCACTCCTGGCATCCCCATCCTGCAGTCTGTACCCTCCGCCCCACCCCCCAAAGCC
CAGTCAGTTTCTCCCGTGCAGGCCCCGCCCCCGGGTGGCTCAGCCCAGCTGCTGCCTGGGAAGGTCCTAG
TGCCTCTGGCCGCCCCTAGCATGTCAGTGCGGGGTGGAGGGGCCGGCCAGCCACTGCCACTGGTGAGCCC
GCCCTTCTCAGTACCTGTGCAGAATGGTGCCCAGCCCCCCAGCAAGATCATCCAGCTGACCCCGGTGCCT
GTGAGCACACCCAGCGGCCTGGTGCCGCCCCTGAGCCCAGCCACACTCCCTGGACCCACCTCTCAGCCTC
AGAAGGTCCTGTTGCCCTCCTCCACCAGAATCACCTATGTGCAGTCAGCGGGCGGGCACGCGCTGCCCCT
GGGTACCAGCCCTGCGTCCAGCCAGGCTGGAACAGTCACCTCGTACGGGCCCACGAGCTCTGTAGCTCTA
GGCTTCACCTCGCTGGGGCCCAGCGGCCCCGCCTTCGTGCAGCCCCTGCTCTCAGCAGGCCAAGCCCCAC
TGCTGGCTCCCGGTCAGGTGGGCGTGTCACCTGTGCCCAGTCCCCAGCTGCCGCCTGCCTGTGCAGCCCC
CGGAGGTCCTGTCATAACAGCATTTTACTCTGGCAGCCCTGCACCCACCTCCTCAGCACCCCTGGCCCAG
CCATCCCAGGCCCCCCCAAGCCTGGTCTACACTGTGGCCACCAGCACAACCCCACCTGCAGCCACCATTC
TGCCCAAGGGCCCGCCAGCCCCTGCCACTGCCACCCCAGCCCCGACTAGCCCTTTCCCCAGCGCCACAGC
AGGTTCCATGACCTACAGCTTAGTGGCCCCCAAGGCCCAGCGGCCCAGCCCGAAGGCCCCCCAGAAAGTG
AAGGCAGCCATCGCCAGCATTCCCGTGGGGTCCTTTGAGGCAGGTGCCTCTGGGCGGCCTGGCCCTGCAC
CCCGGCAGCCTCTGGAGCCTGGCCCAGTCCGAGAGCCAACTGCCCCAGAGTCTGAGCTTGAGGGGCAGCC
CACACCACCAGCCCCTCCACCCCTGCCAGAGACCTGGACTCCCACGGCCCGGAGCAGCCCCCCACTGCCC
CCACCTGCTGAGGAGCGGACCAGCGCCAAGGGCCCTGAGACCATGGCCAGCAAATTCCCCAGCTCATCTT
CAGACTGGCGCGTCCCTGGGCAGGGCCTGGAGAATCGTGGGGAGCCTCCCACTCCTCCCAGCCCGGCCCC
AGCTCCAGCTGTAGCCCCTGGTGGCAGCAGCGAGAGCAGCAGTGGGCGGGCAGCCGGGGACACCCCGGAG
CGCAAGGAGGCGGCTGGTACTGGCAAGAAGGTGAAGGTGCGGCCCCCGCCCCTGAAGAAGACCTTTGACT
CTGTGGACAACAGGGTCCTGTCAGAAGTGGACTTCGAAGAGCGCTTTGCTGAGTTGCCTGAGTTTCGGCC
TGAGGAGGTGCTGCCCTCCCCCACCCTGCAGTCTCTGGCCACCTCACCCCGGGCCATCCTGGGCTCTTAC
CGCAAGAAGAGGAAGAACTCCACGGACCTGGATTCAGCACCCGAGGACCCCACCTCGCCCAAGCGCAAGA
TGAGAAGACGCTCCAGCTGCAGCTCGGAGCCCAACACCCCCAAGAGTGCCAAGTGCGAGGGGGACATCTT
CACCTTTGACCGTACAGAAGCCGAGGACGTGCTTGGGGAGCTAGAGTATGACAAGGTGCCATACTCCTCC
CTGCGGCGCACCCTGGACCAGCGCCGGGCCCTGGTCATGCAGCTCTTTCAGGACCATGGCTTCTTCCCGT
CAGCCCAGGCCACAGCCGCCTTCCAGGCCCGCTATGCAGACATCTTTCCCTCCAAGGTTTGTCTGCAGTT
GAAGATCCGTGAGGTGCGCCAGAAGATCATGCAGGCTGCCACTCCCACGGAGCAGCCCCCTGGAGCTGAG
GCTCCTCTCCCTGTACCGCCCCCCACTGGCACCGCTGCTGCCCCTGCCCCCACTCCCAGCCCCGCAGGGG
GCCCTGACCACGGACCTCCTGCTCCTGAGGCACCCAAGGAGATCCCACCAGAAGCTGTGAAGGAGTATGT
TGACATCATGGAATGGCTGGTGGGGACTCACTTGGCCACTGGGGAGTCAGATGGAAAACAAGAGGAAGAA
GGGCAGCAGCAGGAGGAGGAAGGGATGTATCCAGATCCAGGTCTCCTGAGCTACATCAATGAGCTGTGTT
CTCAGAAGGTCTTTGTCTCCAAGGTGGAGGCTGTCATTCACCCTCAATTTCTGGCAGATCTGCTGTCCCC
AGAAAAACAGAGAGATCCCTTGGCCTTAATTGAGGAGCTAGAGCAAGAAGAAGGACTCACTCTTGCCCAG
CTGGTCCAGAAGCGACTCATGGCCTTGGAAGAGGAGGAAGATGCAGAGGCGCCTCCAAGTTTCAGTGGCG
CTCAGTTGGACTCAAGTCCTTCTGGTTCTGTTGAGGATGAAGATGGGGATGGGCGGCTTCGGCCCTCACC
TGGGCTTCAGGGGGCTGGGGGCGCCGCTTGCCTTGGAAAGGTTTCTTCTTCAGGAAAACGGGCAAGAGAA
GTGCATGGTGGGCAGGAGCAAGCCCTAGATAGCCCCAGAGGGATGCACAGGGATGGGAACACTCTGCCAT
CCCCCAGCAGCTGGGACCTGCAGCCAGAACTTGCAGCTCCACAGGGAACTCCGGGACCCTTGGGTGTGGA
GAGGAGAGGGTCTGGGAAGGTTATAAACCAGGTATCTCTACATCAGGATGGCCATCTAGGAGGCGCTGGG
CCTCCTGGGCACTGCCTGGTGGCTGATAGGACTTCAGAGGCTCTGCCCCTTTGTTGGCAGGGAGGCTTCC
AGCCTGAGAGCACTCCCAGTTTGGATGCTGGACTTGCAGAGCTGGCTCCTCTGCAAGGACAAGGGTTAGA
AAAGCAAGTCCTGGGATTGCAGAAAGGACAACAAACAGGGGGTCGTGGAGTGCTTCCTCAAGGGAAGGAG
CCTTTAGCAGTGCCCTGGGAAGGCTCTTCAGGAGCCATGTGGGGAGATGACAGAGGTACCCCCATGGCTC
AGAGTTATGATCAGAATCCTTCCCCTAGAGCAGCTGGGGAGAGGGACGATGTCTGTCTCAGCCCAGGAGT
TTGGCTGAGCAGTGAGATGGATGCTGTAGGCTTGGAGCTGCCTGTACAAATAGAGGAGGTCATAGAGAGC
TTCCAAGTTGAGAAGTGTGTAACTGAGTATCAGGAAGGCTGCCAGGGACTGGGCTCCAGGGGCAACATTT
CCCTGGGTCCTGGAGAAACCCTAGTACCTGGGGATACGGAGAGCAGTGTGATTCCCTGTGGAGGCACAGT
TGCGGCAGCTGCCCTAGAAAAGAGAAACTATTGCAGCTTGCCAGGACCTTTGAGGGCCAACAGCCCACCC
TTGAGGTCCAAAGAAAATCAAGAACAGAGCTGTGAAACCGTAGGGCATCCCAGTGATCTGTGGGCAGAAG
GCTGCTTCCCATTGCTAGAAAGTGGTGATTCCACACTGGGGTCTTCCAAAGAAACCCTTCCACCCACATG
CCAAGGCAATCTCCTTATCATGGGGACTGAGGATGCCTCCTCCTTGCCTGAAGCCAGTCAAGAGGCAGGG
AGCAGAGGCAATTCCTTTTCTCCTCTGTTGGAAACCATAGAACCTGTCAACATACTAGATGTTAAAGATG
ACTGTGGCCTCCAACTAAGGGTCAGCGAGGACACCTGCCCACTGAATGTTCATTCTTATGACCCCCAAGG
AGAAGGCAGGGTGGATCCTGATCTGTCCAAGCCTAAAAACCTTGCTCCTTTACAAGAGAGTCAGGAGTCT
TACACAACTGGGACTCCCAAAGCAACATCTTCTCACCAGGGCCTTGGAAGCACTTTGCCTAGAAGGGGAA
CCAGGAATGCCATAGTTCCGAGAGAAACTTCTGTTAGTAAAACACACAGGTCAGCAGACAGGGCCAAAGG
AAAGGAGAAAAAGAAAAAGGAAGCAGAGGAAGAGGATGAGGAACTCTCCAACTTTGCTTACCTCTTGGCC
TCTAAACTTAGCCTCTCACCAAGGGAGCATCCCCTCAGTCCTCACCATGCCTCAGGAGGTCAGGGCAGCC
AGAGAGCATCCCACCTGCTCCCTGCTGGAGCAAAAGGCCCCAGCAAACTTCCATATCCTGTTGCCAAGTC
TGGGAAGCGAGCTCTAGCTGGAGGTCCAGCCCCTACTGAAAAGACACCCCACTCAGGAGCTCAACTTGGG
GTCCCCAGGGAGAAACCCCTAGCTCTGGGAGTAGTTCGACCCTCACAGCCTCGTAAAAGGCGGTGTGACA
GTTTTGTCACGGGCAGAAGGAAGAAACGACGTCGTAGCCAGTAGAACCCAGCTTTCTTGTACAAAGTGGT
TACCGGTTAGTAATGAACTAGTTAAGTCGACAATCAACGCGTTAAGTCGACAATCAACCTCTGGATTACA
AAATTTGTGAAAGATTGACTGGTATTCTTAACTATGTTGCTCCTTTTACGCTATGTGGATACGCTGCTTT
AATGCCTTTGTATCATGCTATTGCTTCCCGTATGGCTTTCATTTTCTCCTCCTTGTATAAATCCTGGTTG
CTGTCTCTTTATGAGGAGTTGTGGCCCGTTGTCAGGCAACGTGGCGTGGTGTGCACTGTGTTTGCTGACG
CAACCCCCACTGGTTGGGGCATTGCCACCACCTGTCAGCTCCTTTCCGGGACTTTCGCTTTCCCCCTCCC
TATTGCCACGGCGGAACTCATCGCCGCCTGCCTTGCCCGCTGCTGGACAGGGGCTCGGCTGTTGGGCACT
GACAATTCCGTGGTGTTGTCGGGGAAATCATCGTCCTTTCCTTGGCTGCTCGCCTGTGTTGCCACCTGGA
TTCTGCGCGGGACGTCCTTCTGCTACGTCCCTTCGGCCCTCAATCCAGCGGACCTTCCTTCCCGCGGCCT
GCTGCCGGCTCTGCGGCCTCTTCCGCGTCTTCGCCTTCGCCCTCAGACGAGTCGGATCTCCCTTTGGGCC
GCCTCCCCGCGTCGACTTTAAGACCAATGACTTACAAGGCAGCTGTAGATCTTAGCCACTTTTTAAAAGA
AAAGGGGGGACTGGAAGGGCTAATTCACTCCCAACGAAGACAAGATCTGCTTTTTGCTTGTACTGGGTCT
CTCTGGTTAGACCAGATCTGAGCCTGGGAGCTCTCTGGCTAACTAGGGAACCCACTGCTTAAGCCTCAAT
AAAGCTTGCCTTGAGTGCTTCAAGTAGTGTGTGCCCGTCTGTTGTGTGACTCTGGTAACTAGAGATCCCT
CAGACCCTTTTAGTCAGTGTGGAAAATCTCTAGCAGTACGTATAGTAGTTCATGTCATCTTATTATTCAG
TATTTATAACTTGCAAAGAAATGAATATCAGAGAGTGAGAGGAACTTGTTTATTGCAGCTTATAATGGTT
ACAAATAAAGCAATAGCATCACAAATTTCACAAATAAAGCATTTTTTTCACTGCATTCTAGTTGTGGTTT
GTCCAAACTCATCAATGTATCTTATCATGTCTGGCTCTAGCTATCCCGCCCCTAACTCCGCCCATCCCGC
CCCTAACTCCGCCCAGTTCCGCCCATTCTCCGCCCCATGGCTGACTAATTTTTTTTATTTATGCAGAGGC
CGAGGCCGCCTCGGCCTCTGAGCTATTCCAGAAGTAGTGAGGAGGCTTTTTTGGAGGCCTAGGGACGTAC
CCAATTCGCCCTATAGTGAGTCGTATTACGCGCGCTCACTGGCCGTCGTTTTACAACGTCGTGACTGGGA
AAACCCTGGCGTTACCCAACTTAATCGCCTTGCAGCACATCCCCCTTTCGCCAGCTGGCGTAATAGCGAA
GAGGCCCGCACCGATCGCCCTTCCCAACAGTTGCGCAGCCTGAATGGCGAATGGG
[124 nt withheld, positions 13006-13129]
C
[91 nt withheld, positions 13131-13221]
A
[49 nt withheld, positions 13223-13271]
CCTTTGACGTTGGAGTCCACGTTCTTT
[37 nt withheld, positions 13299-13335]
ACCCTATCTCGGTCTATTCTTTTGATTTATAAGGGATTTTGCCGATTTCGGCCTATTGGTTAAAAAATGA
GCTGATTTAACAAAAATTTAACGCGAATTTTAACAAAATATTAACGCTTACAATTTAGGTGGCACTTTTC
GGGGAAATGTGCGCGGAACCCCTATTTGTTTATTTTTCTAAATACATTCAAATATGTATCCGCTCATGAG
ACAATAACCCTGATAAATGCTTCAATAATATTGAAAAAGGAAGAGTATGAGTATTCAACATTTCCGTGTC
GCCCTTATTCCCTTTTTTGCGGCATTTTGCCTTCCTGTTTTTGCTCACCCAGAAACGCTGGTGAAAGTAA
AAGATGCTGAAGATCAGTTGGGTGCACGAGTGGGTTACATCGAACTGGATCTCAACAGCGGTAAGATCCT
TGAGAGTTTTCGCCCCGAAGAACGTTTTCCAATGATGAGCACTTTTAAAGTTCTGCTATGTGGCGCGGTA
TTATCCCGTATTGACGCCGGGCAAGAGCAACTCGGTCGCCGCATACACTATTCTCAGAATGACTTGGTTG
AGTACTCACCAGTCACAGAAAAGCATCTTACGGATGGCATGACAGTAAGAGAATTATGCAGTGCTGCCAT
AACCATGAGTGATAACACTGCGGCCAACTTACTTCTGACAACGATCGGAGGACCGAAGGAGCTAACCGCT
TTTTTGCACAACATGGGGGATCATGTAACTCGCCTTGATCGTTGGGAACCGGAGCTGAATGAAGCCATAC
CAAACGACGAGCGTGACACCACGATGCCTGTAGCAATGGCAACAACGTTGCGCAAACTATTAACTGGCGA
ACTACTTACTCTAGCTTCCCGGCAACAATTAATAGACTGGATGGAGGCGGATAAAGTTGCAGGACCACTT
CTGCGCTCGGCCCTTCCGGCTGGCTGGTTTATTGCTGATAAATCTGGAGCCGGTGAGCGTGGGTCTCGCG
GTATCATTGCAGCACTGGGGCCAGATGGTAAGCCCTCCCGTATCGTAGTTATCTACACGACGGGGAGTCA
GGCAACTATGGATGAACGAAATAGACAGATCGCTGAGATAGGTGCCTCACTGATTAAGCATTGGTAACTG
TCAGACCAAGTTTACTCATATATACTTTAGATTGATTTAAAACTTCATTTTTAATTTAAAAGGATCTAGG
TGAAGATCCTTTTTGATAATCTCATGACCAAAATCCCTTAACGTGAGTTTTCGTTCCACTGAGCGTCAGA
CCCCGTAGAAAAGATCAAAGGATCTTC
